Addgene plasmid #134357: pJPC12-ΔPS-mCherry-PCS/PM,CS-GFP
Purpose: Reporter plasmid
Depositing lab: Mark Isalan. Depositing organization: Imperial College London. Publication: Accelerated evolution of a minimal 63-amino acid dual transcription factor. Brodel AK, Rodrigues R, Jaramillo A, Isalan M. Sci Adv. 2020 Jun 10;6(24):eaba2728. doi: 10.1126/sciadv.aba2728. eCollection 2020 Jun. PubMed 32577520.
Backbone
  Vector backbone: pJPC12
  Vector type: Bacterial Expression
Growth in bacteria
  Bacterial resistance: Chloramphenicol, 12.5 μg/mL
  Growth temperature: 37°C
  Growth strain: DH5alpha
  Copy number: Low Copy
Gene/Insert 1
  Gene/Insert name: GFP
Gene/Insert 2
  Gene/Insert name: mCherry
Terms and licenses: Academic/Nonprofit Terms; Industry Terms: Not Available to Industry
How to cite: pJPC12-ΔPS-mCherry-PCS/PM,CS-GFP was a gift from Mark Isalan (Addgene plasmid # 134357 ; http://n2t.net/addgene:134357 ; RRID:Addgene_134357)
