[The description below was written by a language model from this plasmid's Addgene catalogue record and pLannotate feature annotations shown in this document.]
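Description:
pJPC12-ΔPS-mCherry-PCS/PM,CS-GFP is a low-copy bacterial expression plasmid built on the pJPC12 backbone and catalogued simply as a reporter plasmid for use in E. coli. It replicates from the pSC101 origin together with its required Rep101 (RepA) initiator protein, which accounts for the low copy number. Selection is by chloramphenicol through a cat gene driven by its own promoter. The sequenced record is 6,221 nt. The annotation also picks up several short fragments: pieces of lacZα, a partial tetracycline-resistance gene, bits of RSF and p15A origins, AmpR promoter fragments, a Tn903-related fragment, and a T7 promoter beside a partial pBluescript polylinker. These look like cloning remnants of the backbone rather than functional parts.

The payload is a pair of fluorescent protein genes arranged back to back and transcribed divergently. mCherry lies on the reverse strand and is followed by an rrnB T1 terminator, while superfolder GFP lies on the forward strand. About 120 nt separates the two start codons. No promoter is annotated in this gap, but the plasmid name suggests that it holds engineered PCS and PM,CS promoter elements controlling the red and green reporters, with "ΔPS" indicating a deleted element. The record does not define these abbreviations or state the promoter sequences, so this reading is an inference. Such a layout lets a single regulator's effect on two opposing promoters be read out at once as red and green fluorescence. This fits the associated work on evolving a minimal dual transcription factor, where activation and repression would need to be scored in parallel. The regulator itself is not encoded here and would presumably be supplied from a compatible second source.
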