Features (pLannotate 1.2.2; 17 found; start..end, strand, type, name):
    147..239     -  promoter       cat promoter (fragment): promoter of the E. coli cat gene encoding chloramphenicol acetyltransferase
    272..331     -  promoter       AmpR promoter (fragment): bla
    356..504     -  CDS            lacZα (fragment): LacZα fragment of β-galactosidase; lacZ fragment
    512..530     +  promoter       T7 promoter: promoter for bacteriophage T7 RNA polymerase
    539..592     -  misc_feature   MCS (fragment): pBluescript multiple cloning site
    607..693     -  terminator     rrnB T1 terminator: Escherichia coli rrnB; transcription terminator T1 from the E. coli rrnB gene
    712..1419    -  CDS            mCherry: mCherry is a basic (constitutively fluorescent) red fluorescent protein published in 2004, derived from Discosoma sp.. It is reported to be a very rapidly-maturing monomer with low acid sensitivity.
   1538..2251    +  CDS            Superfolder GFP: Superfolder GFP is a basic (constitutively fluorescent) green fluorescent protein published in 2005, derived from Aequorea victoria. It is reported to be a very rapidly-maturing weak dimer.
   2288..2407    -  rep_origin     RSF ori (fragment): Plasmids containing the RSF 1030 origin of replication can be propagated in E. coli cells that contain additional plasmids with compatible origins.
   2446..2462    +  CDS            lacZα (fragment): LacZα fragment of β-galactosidase; lacZ fragment
   2465..3086    +  CDS            TcR (fragment): tetracycline efflux protein; tet; confers resistance to tetracycline
   3451..3673    +  rep_origin     pSC101 ori: low-copy replication origin that requires the Rep101 protein
   3721..4671    +  CDS            Rep101: RepA protein needed for replication with the pSC101 origin; rep101
   5425..5553    -  CDS            TRA2_ECOLX (fragment): Protein predicted: Swiss-Prot protein existence level 4. Required for transposition of transposon Tn903. From Escherichia coli.
   5591..5626    +  promoter       AmpR promoter (fragment): bla
   5627..5647    -  rep_origin     p15A ori (fragment): Plasmids containing the medium-copy-number p15A origin of replication can be propagated in E. coli cells that contain a second plasmid with the ColE1 origin.
   5711..146     -  CDS            cat (across the origin): CAT_ECOLX - Experimental evidence at protein level: Swiss-Prot protein existence level 1. This enzyme is an effector of chloramphenicol resistance in bacteria. From Escherichia coli. This protein is used as a marker in many commonly used cloning vectors, such as pACYC184.
>Addgene plasmid #134357 | pJPC12-ΔPS-mCherry-PCS/PM,CS-GFP | addgene full sequence | sequence record 266114 | Addgene NGS Result
TTTACGGTCTTTAAAAAGGCCGTAATATCCAGCTGAACGGTCTGGTTATAGGTACATTGAGCAACTGACT
GAAATGCCTCAAAATGTTCTTTACGATGCCATTGGGATATATCAACGGTGGTATATCCAGTGATTTTTTT
CTCCATTTTAGCTTCCTTAGCTCCTGAAAATCTCGATAACTCAAAAAATACGCCCGGTAGTGATCTTATT
TCATTATGGTGAAAGTTGGAACCTCTTACAAAAGGATCTAGGTGAAGATCCTTTTTGATAATCTCATGAG
CGGATACATATTTGAATGTATTTAGAAAAATAAACAAATAGGGGTTCCGCGCACATTTCCCCGAAAAGTG
CCACCTTCAGGCTGCGCAACTGTTGGGAAGGGCGATCGGTGCGGGCCTCTTCGCTATTACGCCAGCTGGC
GAAAGGGGGATGTGCTGCAAGGCGATTAAGTTGGGTAACGCCAGGGTTTTCCCAGTCACGACGTTGTAAA
ACGACGGCCAGTGAGCGCGCGTAATACGACTCACTATAGGGCGAATTGGGTACCGGGCCCCCCCTCGAGG
TCGACGGTATCGATAAGCTTGATATCGAATTCGTCTAGGGCGGCGGATTTGTCCTACTCAGGAGAGCGTT
CACCGACAAACAACAGATAAAACGAAAGGCCCAGTCTTTCGACTGAGCCTTTCGTTTTATTTGATGCCTC
TACTCGAGTTACTTGTACAGCTCGTCCATGCCGCCGGTGGAGTGGCGGCCCTCGGCGCGTTCGTACTGTT
CCACGATGGTGTAGTCCTCGTTGTGGGAGGTGATGTCCAACTTGATGTTGACGTTGTAGGCGCCGGGCAG
CTGCACGGGCTTCTTGGCCTTGTAGGTGGTCTTGACCTCAGCGTCGTAGTGGCCGCCGTCCTTCAGCTTC
AGCCTCTGCTTGATCTCGCCCTTCAGGGCGCCGTCCTCGGGGTACATCCGCTCGGAGGAGGCCTCCCAGC
CCATAGTCTTCTTCTGCATTACGGGGCCGTCGGAGGGGAAGTTGGTGCCGCGCAGCTTCACCTTGTAGAT
GAACTCGCCGTCCTGCAGGGAGGAGTCCTGGGTCACGGTCACCACGCCGCCGTCCTCGAAGTTCATCACG
CGCTCCCACTTGAAGCCCTCGGGGAAGGACAGCTTCAAGTAGTCGGGGATGTCGGCGGGGTGCTTCACGT
AGGCCTTGGAGCCGTACATGAACTGAGGGGACAGGATGTCCCAGGCGAAGGGCAGGGGGCCACCCTTGGT
CACCTTCAGCTTGGCGGTCTGGGTGCCCTCGTAGGGGCGGCCCTCGCCCTCGCCCTCGATCTCGAACTCG
TGGCCGTTCACGGAGCCCTCCATGTGCACCTTGAAGCGCATGAACTCCTTGATGATAGCCATGTTATCCT
CCTCGCCCTTGCTCACCATGAATTCTTTCTCCTCTTTGCAACCATTATCACCGGCGGTGATAAAATAGTC
AACACCGGCGGTGATAGATATTTATAAATAGTGGTGATAGATTTAACGTAAAGAGGAGAAATACTAGATG
CGTAAAGGCGAAGAACTGTTTACCGGTGTGGTTCCGATTCTGGTGGAACTGGACGGCGATGTTAATGGTC
ATAAATTCAGTGTTCGCGGCGAAGGTGAAGGCGATGCGACGAACGGCAAACTGACCCTGAAATTTATCTG
CACCACGGGTAAACTGCCGGTCCCGTGGCCGACGCTGGTGACCACGCTGACCTATGGCGTTCAATGTTTT
GCGCGTTACCCGGATCACATGAAACAGCACGACTTTTTCAAATCGGCCATGCCGGAAGGCTATGTGCAGG
AACGTACGATTAGCTTTAAAGACGATGGTACGTATAAAACCCGCGCGGAAGTGAAATTCGAAGGCGATAC
CCTGGTTAACCGTATCGAACTGAAAGGTATCGATTTCAAAGAAGACGGCAATATTCTGGGTCATAAACTG
GAATATAACTTCAATTCCCACAACGTGTACATCACCGCGGATAAACAGAAAAACGGCATTAAAGCCAATT
TCAAAATCCGCCATAATGTGGAAGATGGTAGCGTTCAGCTGGCCGACCACTATCAGCAAAACACGCCGAT
TGGTGATGGCCCGGTCCTGCTGCCGGACAATCACTACCTGAGTACCCAGTCCGTGCTGTCAAAAGATCCG
AACGAAAAACGTGACCACATGGTCCTGCTGGAATTTGTGACGGCTGCGGGTATCACCCACGGCATGGACG
AACTGTATAAATAACGCAAAAAACCCCGCTTCGGCGGGGTTTTTTCGCCTCGCTCACTGACTCGCTGCGC
TCGGTCGTTCGGCTGCGGCGAGCGGTATCAGCTCACTCAAAGGCGGTAATACGGTTATCCACAGAATCAG
GGGATAACGCAGGAAAGAACATGTGAGATCTCTACGGGTCGGATTTGAAGTCGTCTTGGTAGGAGGCAGC
CTGAATGGCGAATGCCGATGCCCTTGAGAGCCTTCAACCCAGTCAGCTCCTTCCGGTGGGCGCGGGGCAT
GACTATCGTCGCCGCACTTATGACTGTCTTCTTTATCATGCAACTCGTAGGACAGGGTGCCGGCAGCGCT
CTGGGTCATTTTCGGCGAGGACCGCTTTCGCTGGAGCGCGACGATGATCGGCCTGTCGCTTGCGGTATTC
GGAATCTTGCACGCCCTCGCTCAAGCCTTCGTCACTGGTCCCGCCACCAAACGTTTCGGCGAGAAGCAGG
CCATTATCGCCGGCATGGCGGCCGACGCGCTGGGATACGTCTTGCTGGCGTTCGCGACGCGAGGCTGGAT
GGCCTTCCCCATTATGATTCTTCTCGCTTCCGGCGGCATCGGGATGCCCGCGTTGCAGGCCATGCTGTCC
AGGCAGGTAGATGACGACCATCAGGGACAGCTTCAAGGATCGCTCGCGGCTCTTACCAGCCTAACTTCGA
TCATTGGACCGCTGATCGTCACGGCGATTTATGCCGCCTCGGCGAGCACATGGAACGGGTTGGCATGGAT
TGTAGGCGCCGCCCTATACCTTGTCTGCCTCCCCGCGTTGCGTCGCGGTGCATGGAGCCGGGCCACCTCG
ACCTGAATGGAAGCCGGCGGCACCTCGCTAACGGATTCACCACTCCGCAGACCCGCCATAAAACGCCCTG
AGAAGCCCGTGACGGGCTTTTCTTGTATTATGGGTAGTTTCCTTGCATGAATCCATAAAAGGCGCCTGTA
GTGCCATTTACCCCCATTCACTGCCAGAGCCGTGAGCGCAGCGAACTGAATGTCACGAAAAAGACAGCGA
CTCAGGTGCCTGATGGTCGGAGACAAAAGGAATATTCAGCGATTTGCCCGAGCTTGCGAGGGTGCTACTT
AAGCCTTTAGGGTTTTAAGGTCTGTTTTGTAGAGGAGCAAACAGCGTTTGCGACATCCTTTTGTAATACT
GCGGAACTGACTAAAGTAGTGAGTTATACACAGGGCTGGGATCTATTCTTTTTATCTTTTTTTATTCTTT
CTTTATTCTATAAATTATAACCACTTGAATATAAACAAAAAAAACACACAAAGGTCTAGCGGAATTTACA
GAGGGTCTAGCAGAATTTACAAGTTTTCCAGCAAAGGTCTAGCAGAATTTACAGATACCCACAACTCAAA
GGAAAAGGACTAGTAATTATCATTGACTAGCCCATCTCAATTGGTATAGTGATTAAAATCACCTAGACCA
ATTGAGATGTATGTCTGAATTAGTTGTTTTCAAAGCAAATGAACTAGCGATTAGTCGCTATGACTTAACG
GAGCATGAAACCAAGCTAATTTTATGCTGTGTGGCACTACTCAACCCCACGATTGAAAACCCTACAAGGA
AAGAACGGACGGTATCGTTCACTTATAACCAATACGCTCAGATGATGAACATCAGTAGGGAAAATGCTTA
TGGTGTATTAGCTAAAGCAACCAGAGAGCTGATGACGAGAACTGTGGAAATCAGGAATCCTTTGGTTAAA
GGCTTTAAGATCTTCCAGTGGACAAACTATGCCAAGTTCTCAAGCGAAAAATTAGAATTAGTTTTTAGTG
AAGAGATATTGCCTTATCTTTTCCAGTTAAAAAAATTCATAAAATATAATCTGGAACATGTTAAGTCTTT
TGAAAACAAATACTCTATGAGGATTTATGAGTGGTTATTAAAAGAACTAACACAAAAGAAAACTCACAAG
GCAAATATAGAGATTAGCCTTGATGAATTTAAGTTCATGTTAATGCTTGAAAATAACTACCATGAGTTTA
AAAGGCTTAACCAATGGGTTTTGAAACCAATAAGTAAAGATTTAAACACTTACAGCAATATGAAATTGGT
GGTTGATAAGCGAGGCCGCCCGACTGATACGTTGATTTTCCAAGTTGAACTAGATAGACAAATGGATCTC
GTAACCGAACTTGAGAACAACCAGATAAAAATGAATGGTGACAAAATACCAACAACCATTACATCAGATT
CCTACCTACATAACGGACTAAGAAAAACACTACACGATGCTTTAACAGCAAAAATTCAGCTCACCAGTTT
TGAGGCAAAATTTTTGAGTGACATGCAAAGTAAGTATGATCTCAATGGTTCGTTCTCATGGCTCACGCAA
AAACAACGAACCACACTAGAGAACATACTGGCTAAATACGGAAGGATCTGAGGTTCTTATGGCTCTTGTA
TCTATCAGTGAAGCATCAAGACTAACAAACAAAAGTAGAACAACTGTTCACCGTTACATATCAAAGGGAA
AACTGTCCATATGCACAGATGAAAACGGTGTAAAAAAGATAGATACATCAGAGCTTTTACGAGTTTTTGG
TGCATTCAAAGCTGTTCACCATGAACAGATCGACAATGTAACAGATGAACAGCATGTAACACCTAATAGA
ACAGGTGAAACCAGTAAAACAAAGCAACTAGAACATGAAATTGAACACCTGAGACAACTTGTTACAGCTC
AACAGTCACACATAGATAGCCTGAAACAGGCGATGCTGCTTATCGAATCAAAGCTGCCGACAACACGGGA
GCCAGTGACGCCTCCCGTGGGGAAAAAATCATGGCAATTCTGGAAGAAATAGCGCTTTCAGCCGGCAAAC
CGGCTGAAGCCGGATCTGCGATTCTGATAACAAACTAGCAACACCAGAACAGCCCGTTTGCGGGCAGCAA
AACCCGTACTTTTGGACGTTCCGGCGGTTTTTTGTGGCGAGTGGTGTTCGGGCGGTGCGCGCAAGATCCA
TTATGTTAAACGGGCGAGTTTACATCTCAAAACCGCCCGCTTAACACCATCAGAAATCCTCAGCGCGATT
TTAAGCACCAACCCCCCCCGTAACACCCAAATCCATACTGAAAGTGGCTTTGTTGAATAAATCAGATTTC
GGGTAAGTCTCCCCCGTAGCGGGTTGTGTTTTCAGGCAATACGCACGCTTTCAGGCATACCTGCTTTCGT
CATTTTGTTCAGCGCTCGTACCAGGGCCATAGCCTCCGCAACCTGACCATCGTAGTCACGCAGCGTCAGT
GAACCCCCGAACAGAGATCTGACGCTCAGTGGAACGAAAACTCACGTTAAGGGATTTTGGTCATGAGACA
ATAACCCTGATAAATGCTTCAATAATCGCAGACCAAAACGATCTCAAGAAGATCATCTTATTAATCAGAT
AAAATATTTCTAGGCACCAATAACTGCCTTAAAAAAATTACGCCCCGCCCTGCCACTCATCGCAGTACTG
TTGTAATTCATTAAGCATTCTGCCGACATGGAAGCCATCACAAACGGCATGATGAACCTGAATCGCCAGC
GGCATCAGCACCTTGTCGCCTTGCGTATAATATTTGCCCATGGTGAAAACGGGGGCGAAGAAGTTGTCCA
TATTGGCCACGTTTAAATCAAAACTGGTGAAACTCACCCAGGGATTGGCTGAGACGAAAAACATATTCTC
AATAAACCCTTTAGGGAAATAGGCCAGGTTTTCACCGTAACACGCCACATCTTGCGAATATATGTGTAGA
AACTGCCGGAAATCGTCGTGGTATTCACTCCAGAGCGATGAAAACGTTTCAGTTTGCTCATGGAAAACGG
TGTAACAAGGGTGAACACTATCCCATATCACCAGCTCACCGTCTTTCATTGCCATACGAAATTCCGGATG
AGCATTCATCAGGCGGGCAAGAATGTGAATAAAGGCCGGATAAAACTTGTGCTTATTTTTC
